Addgene plasmid #10708: 1318 pcDNA3 flag FKHRL1
Depositing lab: William Sellers. Depositing organization: Dana-Farber Cancer Institute. Publication: A novel mechanism of gene regulation and tumor suppression by the transcription factor FKHR. Ramaswamy S, Nakamura N, Sansal I, Bergeron L, Sellers WR. Cancer Cell. 2002 Jul . 2(1):81-91. 10.1016/S1535-6108(02)00086-7 PubMed 12150827.
Backbone
  Vector backbone: pcDNA3
  Backbone manufacturer: Invitrogen
  Backbone size w/o insert (bp): 5446
  Vector type: Mammalian Expression
  Selectable markers: Neomycin (select with G418)
Growth in bacteria
  Bacterial resistance: Ampicillin, 100 μg/mL
  Growth temperature: 37°C
  Growth strain: DH5alpha
  Copy number: High Copy
Gene/Insert
  Gene/Insert name: FKHRL1 (alt name: FOXO3A)
  Species: H. sapiens (human)
  Insert size (bp): 2000
  Entrez Gene: FOXO3 (a.k.a. AF6q21, FKHRL1, FKHRL1P2, FOXO2, FOXO3A)
  Tag / fusion protein: flag (N terminal on backbone)
  Cloning method: Restriction Enzyme; 5′ cloning site BamHI (not destroyed); 3′ cloning site XbaI (not destroyed)
  Sequencing primers: 5′ T7
Terms and licenses: Academic/Nonprofit Terms; Industry Terms: Not Available to Industry
How to cite: 1318 pcDNA3 flag FKHRL1 was a gift from William Sellers (Addgene plasmid # 10708 ; http://n2t.net/addgene:10708 ; RRID:Addgene_10708)
