[The description below was written by a language model from this plasmid's Addgene catalogue record and pLannotate feature annotations shown in this document.]
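Description:
1318 pcDNA3 flag FKHRL1 is a mammalian expression plasmid built on the Invitrogen pcDNA3 backbone and carrying human FKHRL1, the forkhead-family transcription factor now known as FOXO3 or FOXO3A. The full sequenced construct is about 7.4 kb. It is maintained in E. coli as a high-copy plasmid through a ColE1/pUC-type origin and selected with ampicillin via the β-lactamase gene. An f1 origin is also present, which allows single-stranded DNA production. For mammalian cells, an SV40 early promoter drives a neomycin phosphotransferase gene terminated by an SV40 polyadenylation signal, so stably transfected cells can be selected with G418.

The expression cassette uses the human cytomegalovirus immediate early enhancer and promoter to drive strong constitutive transcription, ending at the bovine growth hormone polyadenylation signal. The roughly 2 kb FOXO3 coding region was inserted between BamHI and XbaI sites, both retained, directly downstream of a backbone-encoded FLAG epitope, giving an N-terminally FLAG-tagged protein that can be detected or immunoprecipitated with anti-FLAG antibodies. A T7 promoter upstream and an SP6 promoter in reverse orientation downstream flank the insert, which is useful for sequencing and in vitro transcription. Several short annotated fragments (HIV-1 LTR, ble, lacI, and the lac promoter and operator region) appear to be partial matches or backbone remnants rather than functional elements of the design.

The record does not describe any mutations in the insert. The plasmid comes from work on gene regulation and tumor suppression by forkhead transcription factors, and it is suited to transient or stable overexpression of tagged FOXO3 in mammalian cells.
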