Features (pLannotate 1.2.2; 22 found; start..end, strand, type, name):
     30..82      -  misc_feature   bom (fragment): basis of mobility region from pBR322
    237..616     +  enhancer       CMV enhancer: human cytomegalovirus immediate early enhancer
    617..820     +  promoter       CMV promoter: human cytomegalovirus (CMV) immediate early promoter
    816..849     +  LTR            5' LTR (truncated) (fragment): truncated 5' long terminal repeat (LTR) from HIV-1
    865..883     +  promoter       T7 promoter: promoter for bacteriophage T7 RNA polymerase
    906..926     +  CDS            FLAG (fragment): FLAG® epitope tag, followed by an enterokinase cleavage site
    933..2951    +  CDS            FOXO3: FOXO3_HUMAN - Also known as FKHRL1 From Homo sapiens (Human).
   2976..2994    -  promoter       SP6 promoter: promoter for bacteriophage SP6 RNA polymerase
   3020..3244    +  polyA_signal   bGH poly(A) signal: bovine growth hormone polyadenylation signal
   3248..3269    +  promoter       SV40 promoter (fragment): SV40 enhancer and early promoter
   3290..3718    +  rep_origin     f1 ori (sequence partly withheld): f1 bacteriophage origin of replication; arrow indicates direction of (+) strand synthesis
   3732..4061    +  promoter       SV40 promoter: SV40 enhancer and early promoter
   4128..4919    +  CDS            neo: KKA2_KLEPN - Also known as kan, nptII. Experimental evidence at protein level: Swiss-Prot protein existence level 1. Resistance to kanamycin, neomycin, paromomycin, ribostamycin, butirosin and gentamicin B. From Klebsiella pneumoniae.
   4943..5101    +  CDS            ble (fragment): BLE_KLEPN - Experimental evidence at protein level: Swiss-Prot protein existence level 1. Binding protein with a strong affinity to the bleomycin family of antibiotics. Binds to CL990; an antimitotic-antibiotic compound. From Klebsiella pneumoniae.
   5096..5217    +  polyA_signal   SV40 poly(A) signal: SV40 polyadenylation signal
   5290..5306    -  protein_bind   lac operator: The lac repressor binds to the lac operator to inhibit transcription in E. coli. This inhibition can be relieved by adding lactose or isopropyl-β-D-thiogalactopyranoside (IPTG). lac repressor encoded by lacI
   5314..5344    -  promoter       lac promoter: promoter for the E. coli lac operon
   5359..5380    -  protein_bind   CAP binding site: CAP binding activates transcription in the presence of cAMP. E. coli catabolite activator protein
   5393..5485    -  CDS            lacI (fragment): lac repressor; lacI; The lac repressor binds to the lac operator to inhibit transcription in E. coli. This inhibition can be relieved by adding lactose or isopropyl-β-D-thiogalactopyranoside (IPTG).
   5668..6256    -  rep_origin     ori: high-copy-number ColE1/pMB1/pBR322/pUC origin of replication
   6427..7287    -  CDS            AmpR: β-lactamase; bla; confers resistance to ampicillin, carbenicillin, and related antibiotics
   7288..7392    -  promoter       AmpR promoter: bla
>Addgene plasmid #10708 | 1318 pcDNA3 flag FKHRL1 | addgene full sequence | sequence record 177133 | Addgene NGS Result
TCGACGGATCGGGAGATCTCCCGATCCCCTATGGTGCACTCTCAGTACAATCTGCTCTGATGCCGCATAG
TTAAGCCAGTATCTGCTCCCTGCTTGTGTGTTGGAGGTCGCTGAGTAGTGCGCGAGCAAAATTTAAGCTA
CAACAAGGCAAGGCTTGACCGACAATTGCATGAAGAATCTGCTTAGGGTTAGGCGTTTTGCGCTGCTTCG
CGATGTACGGGCCAGATATACGCGTTGACATTGATTATTGACTAGTTATTAATAGTAATCAATTACGGGG
TCATTAGTTCATAGCCCATATATGGAGTTCCGCGTTACATAACTTACGGTAAATGGCCCGCCTGGCTGAC
CGCCCAACGACCCCCGCCCATTGACGTCAATAATGACGTATGTTCCCATAGTAACGCCAATAGGGACTTT
CCATTGACGTCAATGGGTGGAGTATTTACGGTAAACTGCCCACTTGGCAGTACATCAAGTGTATCATATG
CCAAGTACGCCCCCTATTGACGTCAATGACGGTAAATGGCCCGCCTGGCATTATGCCCAGTACATGACCT
TATGGGACTTTCCTACTTGGCAGTACATCTACGTATTAGTCATCGCTATTACCATGGTGATGCGGTTTTG
GCAGTACATCAATGGGCGTGGATAGCGGTTTGACTCACGGGGATTTCCAAGTCTCCACCCCATTGACGTC
AATGGGAGTTTGTTTTGGCACCAAAATCAACGGGACTTTCCAAAATGTCGTAACAACTCCGCCCCATTGA
CGCAAATGGGCGGTAGGCGTGTACGGTGGGAGGTCTATATAAGCAGAGCTCTCTGGCTAACTAGAGAACC
CACTGCTTACTGGCTTATCGAAATTAATACGACTCACTATAGGGAGACCCAAGCTTACCATGGACTACAA
GGACGACGATGACAAGGGATCCATGGCAGAGGCACCGGCTTCCCCGGCCCCGCTCTCTCCGCTCGAAGTG
GAGCTGGACCCGGAGTTCGAGCCCCAGAGCCGTCCGCGATCCTGTACGTGGCCCCTGCAAAGGCCGGAGC
TCCAAGCGAGCCCTGCCAAGCCCTCGGGGGAGACGGCCGCTGACTCCATGATCCCCGAGGAGGAGGACGA
TGAAGACGACGAGGACGGCGGGGGACGGGCCGGCTCGGCCATGGCGATCGGCGGCGGCGGCGGGAGCGGC
ACGCTGGGCTCCGGGCTGCTCCTTGAGGACTCGGCCCGGGTGCTGGCACCCGGAGGGCAAGACCCCGGGT
CTGGGCCAGCCACCGCGGCGGGCGGGCTGAGCGGGGGTACACAGGCGCTGCTGCAGCCTCAGCAACCGCT
GCCACCGCCGCAGCCGGGGGCGGCTGGGGGCTCCGGGCAGCCGAGGAAATGTTCGTCGCGGCGGAACGCC
TGGGGAAACCTGTCCTACGCGGACCTGATCACCCGCGCCATCGAGAGCTCCCCGGACAAACGGCTCACTC
TGTCCCAGATCTACGAGTGGATGGTGCGTTGCGTGCCCTACTTCAAGGATAAGGGCGACAGCAACAGCTC
TGCCGGCTGGAAGAACTCCATCCGGCACAACCTGTCACTGCATAGTCGATTCATGCGGGTCCAGAATGAG
GGAACTGGCAAGAGCTCTTGGTGGATCATCAACCCTGATGGGGGGAAGAGCGGAAAAGCCCCCCGGCGGC
GGGCTGTCTCCATGGACAATAGCAACAAGTATACCAAGAGCCGTGGCCGCGCAGCCAAGAAGAAGGCAGC
CCTGCAGACAGCCCCCGAATCAGCTGACGACAGTCCCTCCCAGCTCTCCAAGTGGCCTGGCAGCCCCACG
TCACGCAGCAGTGATGAGCTGGATGCGTGGACGGACTTCCGTTCACGCACCAATTCTAACGCCAGCACAG
TCAGTGGCCGCCTGTCGCCCATCATGGCAAGCACAGAGTTGGATGAAGTCCAGGACGATGATGCGCCTCT
CTCGCCCATGCTCTACAGCAGCTCAGCCAGCCTGTCACCTTCAGTAAGCAAGCCGTGCACGGTGGAACTG
CCACGGCTGACTGATATGGCAGGCACCATGAATCTGAATGATGGGCTGACTGAAAACCTCATGGACGACC
TGCTGGATAACATCACGCTCCCGCCATCCCAGCCATCGCCCACTGGGGGACTCATGCAGCGGAGCTCTAG
CTTCCCGTATACCACCAAGGGCTCGGGCCTGGGCTCCCCAACCAGCTCCTTTAACAGCACGGTGTTCGGA
CCTTCATCTCTGAACTCCCTACGCCAGTCTCCCATGCAGACCATCCAAGAGAACAAGCCAGCTACCTTCT
CTTCCATGTCACACTATGGTAACCAGACACTCCAGGACCTGCTCACTTCGGACTCACTTAGCCACAGCGA
TGTCATGATGACACAGTCGGACCCCTTGATGTCTCAGGCCAGCACCGCTGTGTCTGCCCAGAATTCCCGC
CGGAACGTGATGCTTCGCAATGATCCGATGATGTCCTTTGCTGCCCAGCCTAACCAGGGAAGTTTGGTCA
ATCAGAACTTGCTCCACCACCAGCACCAAACCCAGGGCGCTCTTGGTGGCAGCCGTGCCTTGTCGAATTC
TGTCAGCAACATGGGCTTGAGTGAGTCCAGCAGCCTTGGGTCAGCCAAACACCAGCAGCAGTCTCCTGTC
AGCCAGTCTATGCAAACCCTCTCGGACTCTCTCTCAGGCTCCTCCTTGTACTCAACTAGTGCAAACCTGC
CCGTCATGGGCCATGAGAAGTTCCCCAGCGACTTGGACCTGGACATGTTCAATGGGAGCTTGGAATGTGA
CATGGAGTCCATTATCCGTAGTGAACTCATGGATGCTGATGGGTTGGATTTTAACTTTGATTCCCTCATC
TCCACACAGAATGTTGTTGGTTTGAACGTGGGGAACTTCACTGGTGCTAAGCAGGCCTCATCTCAGAGCT
GGGTGCCAGGCTGACTCGAGTCTAGAGGGCCCTATTCTATAGTGTCACCTAAATGCTAGAGCTCGCTGAT
CAGCCTCGACTGTGCCTTCTAGTTGCCAGCCATCTGTTGTTTGCCCCTCCCCCGTGCCTTCCTTGACCCT
GGAAGGTGCCACTCCCACTGTCCTTTCCTAATAAAATGAGGAAATTGCATCGCATTGTCTGAGTAGGTGT
CATTCTATTCTGGGGGGTGGGGTGGGGCAGGACAGCAAGGGGGAGGATTGGGAAGACAATAGCAGGCATG
CTGGGGATGCGGTGGGCTCTATGGCTTCTGAGGCGGAAAGAACCAGCTGGGGCTCTAGGGGGTATCCCC
[124 nt withheld, positions 3290-3413]
C
[91 nt withheld, positions 3415-3505]
A
[49 nt withheld, positions 3507-3555]
CCTTTGACGTTGGAGTCCACGTTCTTT
[37 nt withheld, positions 3583-3619]
ACCCTATCTCGGTCTATTCTTTTGATTTATAAGGGATTTTGCCGATTTCGGCCTATTGGTTAAAAAATGA
GCTGATTTAACAAAAATTTAACGCGAATTAATTCTGTGGAATGTGTGTCAGTTAGGGTGTGGAAAGTCCC
CAGGCTCCCCAGCAGGCAGAAGTATGCAAAGCATGCATCTCAATTAGTCAGCAACCAGGTGTGGAAAGTC
CCCAGGCTCCCCAGCAGGCAGAAGTATGCAAAGCATGCATCTCAATTAGTCAGCAACCATAGTCCCGCCC
CTAACTCCGCCCATCCCGCCCCTAACTCCGCCCAGTTCCGCCCATTCTCCGCCCCATGGCTGACTAATTT
TTTTTATTTATGCAGAGGCCGAGGCCGCCTCTGCCTCTGAGCTATTCCAGAAGTAGTGAGGAGGCTTTTT
TGGAGGCCTAGGCTTTTGCAAAAAGCTCCCGGGAGCTTGTATATCCATTTTCGGATCTGATCAAGAGACA
GGATGAGGATCGTTTCGCATGATTGAACAAGATGGATTGCACGCAGGTTCTCCGGCCGCTTGGGTGGAGA
GGCTATTCGGCTATGACTGGGCACAACAGACAATCGGCTGCTCTGATGCCGCCGTGTTCCGGCTGTCAGC
GCAGGGGCGCCCGGTTCTTTTTGTCAAGACCGACCTGTCCGGTGCCCTGAATGAACTGCAGGACGAGGCA
GCGCGGCTATCGTGGCTGGCCACGACGGGCGTTCCTTGCGCAGCTGTGCTCGACGTTGTCACTGAAGCGG
GAAGGGACTGGCTGCTATTGGGCGAAGTGCCGGGGCAGGATCTCCTGTCATCTCACCTTGCTCCTGCCGA
GAAAGTATCCATCATGGCTGATGCAATGCGGCGGCTGCATACGCTTGATCCGGCTACCTGCCCATTCGAC
CACCAAGCGAAACATCGCATCGAGCGAGCACGTACTCGGATGGAAGCCGGTCTTGTCGATCAGGATGATC
TGGACGAAGAGCATCAGGGGCTCGCGCCAGCCGAACTGTTCGCCAGGCTCAAGGCGCGCATGCCCGACGG
CGAGGATCTCGTCGTGACCCATGGCGATGCCTGCTTGCCGAATATCATGGTGGAAAATGGCCGCTTTTCT
GGATTCATCGACTGTGGCCGGCTGGGTGTGGCGGACCGCTATCAGGACATAGCGTTGGCTACCCGTGATA
TTGCTGAAGAGCTTGGCGGCGAATGGGCTGACCGCTTCCTCGTGCTTTACGGTATCGCCGCTCCCGATTC
GCAGCGCATCGCCTTCTATCGCCTTCTTGACGAGTTCTTCTGAGCGGGACTCTGGGGTTCGAAATGACCG
ACCAAGCGACGCCCAACCTGCCATCACGAGATTTCGATTCCACCGCCGCCTTCTATGAAAGGTTGGGCTT
CGGAATCGTTTTCCGGGACGCCGGCTGGATGATCCTCCAGCGCGGGGATCTCATGCTGGAGTTCTTCGCC
CACCCCAACTTGTTTATTGCAGCTTATAATGGTTACAAATAAAGCAATAGCATCACAAATTTCACAAATA
AAGCATTTTTTTCACTGCATTCTAGTTGTGGTTTGTCCAAACTCATCAATGTATCTTATCATGTCTGTAT
ACCGTCGACCTCTAGCTAGAGCTTGGCGTAATCATGGTCATAGCTGTTTCCTGTGTGAAATTGTTATCCG
CTCACAATTCCACACAACATACGAGCCGGAAGCATAAAGTGTAAAGCCTGGGGTGCCTAATGAGTGAGCT
AACTCACATTAATTGCGTTGCGCTCACTGCCCGCTTTCCAGTCGGGAAACCTGTCGTGCCAGCTGCATTA
ATGAATCGGCCAACGCGCGGGGAGAGGCGGTTTGCGTATTGGGCGCTCTTCCGCTTCCTCGCTCACTGAC
TCGCTGCGCTCGGTCGTTCGGCTGCGGCGAGCGGTATCAGCTCACTCAAAGGCGGTAATACGGTTATCCA
CAGAATCAGGGGATAACGCAGGAAAGAACATGTGAGCAAAAGGCCAGCAAAAGGCCAGGAACCGTAAAAA
GGCCGCGTTGCTGGCGTTTTTCCATAGGCTCCGCCCCCCTGACGAGCATCACAAAAATCGACGCTCAAGT
CAGAGGTGGCGAAACCCGACAGGACTATAAAGATACCAGGCGTTTCCCCCTGGAAGCTCCCTCGTGCGCT
CTCCTGTTCCGACCCTGCCGCTTACCGGATACCTGTCCGCCTTTCTCCCTTCGGGAAGCGTGGCGCTTTC
TCATAGCTCACGCTGTAGGTATCTCAGTTCGGTGTAGGTCGTTCGCTCCAAGCTGGGCTGTGTGCACGAA
CCCCCCGTTCAGCCCGACCGCTGCGCCTTATCCGGTAACTATCGTCTTGAGTCCAACCCGGTAAGACACG
ACTTATCGCCACTGGCAGCAGCCACTGGTAACAGGATTAGCAGAGCGAGGTATGTAGGCGGTGCTACAGA
GTTCTTGAAGTGGTGGCCTAACTACGGCTACACTAGAAGAACAGTATTTGGTATCTGCGCTCTGCTGAAG
CCAGTTACCTTCGGAAAAAGAGTTGGTAGCTCTTGATCCGGCAAACAAACCACCGCTGGTAGCGGTGGTT
TTTTTGTTTGCAAGCAGCAGATTACGCGCAGAAAAAAAGGATCTCAAGAAGATCCTTTGATCTTTTCTAC
GGGGTCTGACGCTCAGTGGAACGAAAACTCACGTTAAGGGATTTTGGTCATGAGATTATCAAAAAGGATC
TTCACCTAGATCCTTTTAAATTAAAAATGAAGTTTTAAATCAATCTAAAGTATATATGAGTAAACTTGGT
CTGACAGTTACCAATGCTTAATCAGTGAGGCACCTATCTCAGCGATCTGTCTATTTCGTTCATCCATAGT
TGCCTGACTCCCCGTCGTGTAGATAACTACGATACGGGAGGGCTTACCATCTGGCCCCAGTGCTGCAATG
ATACCGCGAGACCCACGCTCACCGGCTCCAGATTTATCAGCAATAAACCAGCCAGCCGGAAGGGCCGAGC
GCAGAAGTGGTCCTGCAACTTTATCCGCCTCCATCCAGTCTATTAATTGTTGCCGGGAAGCTAGAGTAAG
TAGTTCGCCAGTTAATAGTTTGCGCAACGTTGTTGCCATTGCTACAGGCATCGTGGTGTCACGCTCGTCG
TTTGGTATGGCTTCATTCAGCTCCGGTTCCCAACGATCAAGGCGAGTTACATGATCCCCCATGTTGTGCA
AAAAAGCGGTTAGCTCCTTCGGTCCTCCGATCGTTGTCAGAAGTAAGTTGGCCGCAGTGTTATCACTCAT
GGTTATGGCAGCACTGCATAATTCTCTTACTGTCATGCCATCCGTAAGATGCTTTTCTGTGACTGGTGAG
TACTCAACCAAGTCATTCTGAGAATAGTGTATGCGGCGACCGAGTTGCTCTTGCCCGGCGTCAATACGGG
ATAATACCGCGCCACATAGCAGAACTTTAAAAGTGCTCATCATTGGAAAACGTTCTTCGGGGCGAAAACT
CTCAAGGATCTTACCGCTGTTGAGATCCAGTTCGATGTAACCCACTCGTGCACCCAACTGATCTTCAGCA
TCTTTTACTTTCACCAGCGTTTCTGGGTGAGCAAAAACAGGAAGGCAAAATGCCGCAAAAAAGGGAATAA
GGGCGACACGGAAATGTTGAATACTCATACTCTTCCTTTTTCAATATTATTGAAGCATTTATCAGGGTTA
TTGTCTCATGAGCGGATACATATTTGAATGTATTTAGAAAAATAAACAAATAGGGGTTCCGCGCACATTT
CCCCGAAAAGTGCCACCTGACG
